>Addgene plasmid #43854 | pFUS_A4B | depositor full sequence | sequence record 59185 | pFUS_A4B sequence 2997 bps
ACGGTGCAGCGGCTGTTGCCGGTGCTGTGCCAGGACCACGAGACGTCTAGACCAGCCAGGACAGAAATGC
CTCGACTTCGCTGCTACCCAAGGTTGCCGGGTGACGCACACCGTGGAAACGGATGAAGGCACGAACCCAG
TGGACATAAGCCTGTTCGGTTCGTAAGCTGTAATGCAAGTAGCGTATGCGCTCACGCAACTGGTCCAGAA
CCTTGACCGAACGCAGCGGTGGTAACGGCGCAGTGGCGGTTTTCATGGCTTGTTATGACTGTTTTTTTGG
GGTACAGTCTATGCCTCGGGCATCCAAGCAGCAAGCGCGTTACGCCGTGGGTCGATGTTTGATGTTATGG
AGCAGCAACGATGTTACGCAGCAGGGCAGTCGCCCTAAAACAAAGTTAAACATTATGAGGGAAGCGGTGA
TCGCCGAAGTATCGACTCAACTATCAGAGGTAGTTGGCGTCATCGAGCGCCATCTCGAACCGACGTTGCT
GGCCGTACATTTGTACGGCTCCGCAGTGGATGGCGGCCTGAAGCCACACAGTGATATTGATTTGCTGGTT
ACGGTGACCGTAAGGCTTGATGAAACAACGCGGCGAGCTTTGATCAACGACCTTTTGGAAACTTCGGCTT
CCCCTGGAGAGAGCGAGATTCTCCGCGCTGTAGAAGTCACCATTGTTGTGCACGACGACATCATTCCGTG
GCGTTATCCAGCTAAGCGCGAACTGCAATTTGGAGAATGGCAGCGCAATGACATTCTTGCAGGTATCTTC
GAGCCAGCCACGATCGACATTGATCTGGCTATCTTGCTGACAAAAGCAAGAGAACATAGCGTTGCCTTGG
TAGGTCCAGCGGCGGAGGAACTCTTTGATCCGGTTCCTGAACAGGATCTATTTGAGGCGCTAAATGAAAC
CTTAACGCTATGGAACTCGCCGCCCGACTGGGCTGGCGATGAGCGAAATGTAGTGCTTACGTTGTCCCGC
ATTTGGTACAGCGCAGTAACCGGCAAAATCGCGCCGAAGGATGTCGCTGCCGACTGGGCAATGGAGCGCC
TGCCGGCCCAGTATCAGCCCGTCATACTTGAAGCTAGACAGGCTTATCTTGGACAAGAAGAAGATCGCTT
GGCCTCGCGCGCAGATCAGTTGGAAGAATTTGTCCACTACGTGAAAGGCGAGATCACCAAGGTAGTCGGC
AAATAACCCTCGAGCCACCCATGACCAAAATCCCTTAACGTGAGTTACGCGTCGTTCCACTGAGCGTCAG
ACCCCGTAGAAAAGATCAAAGGATCTTCTTGAGATCCTTTTTTTCTGCGCGTAATCTGCTGCTTGCAAAC
AAAAAAACCACCGCTACCAGCGGTGGTTTGTTTGCCGGATCAAGAGCTACCAACTCTTTTTCCGAAGGTA
ACTGGCTTCAGCAGAGCGCAGATACCAAATACTGTCCTTCTAGTGTAGCCGTAGTTAGGCCACCACTTCA
AGAACTCTGTAGCACCGCCTACATACCTCGCTCTGCTAATCCTGTTACCAGTGGCTGCTGCCAGTGGCGA
TAAGTCGTGTCTTACCGGGTTGGACTCAAGACGATAGTTACCGGATAAGGCGCAGCGGTCGGGCTGAACG
GGGGGTTCGTGCACACAGCCCAGCTTGGAGCGAACGACCTACACCGAACTGAGATACCTACAGCGTGAGC
ATTGAGAAAGCGCCACGCTTCCCGAAGGGAGAAAGGCGGACAGGTATCCGGTAAGCGGCAGGGTCGGAAC
AGGAGAGCGCACGAGGGAGCTTCCAGGGGGAAACGCCTGGTATCTTTATAGTCCTGTCGGGTTTCGCCAC
CTCTGACTTGAGCGTCGATTTTTGTGATGCTCGTCAGGGGGGCGGAGCCTATGGAAAAACGCCAGCAACG
CGGCCTTTTTACGGTTCCTGGCCTTTTGCTGGCCTTTTGCTCACATGTTCTTTCCTGCGTTATCCCCTGA
TTCTGTGGATAACCGTATTACCGCCTTTGAGTGAGCTGATACCGCTCGCCGCAGCCGAACGACCGAGCGC
AGCGAGTCAGTGAGCGAGGAAGCGGAAGAGCGCCCAATACGCAAACCGCCTCTCCCCGCGCGTTGGCCGA
TTCATTAATGCAGCTGGCACGACAGGTTTCCCGACTGGAAAGCGGGCAGTGAGCGCAACGCAATTAATAC
GCGTACCGCTAGCCAGGAAGAGTTTGTAGAAACGCAAAAAGGCCATCCGTCAGGATGGCCTTCTGCTTAG
TTTGATGCCTGGCAGTTTATGGCGGGCGTCCTGCCCGCCACCCTCCGGGCCGTTGCTTCACAACGTTCAA
ATCCGCTCCCGGCGGATTTGTCCTACTCAGGAGAGCGTTCACCGACAAACAACAGATAAAACGAAAGGCC
CAGTCTTCCGACTGAGCCTTTCGTTTTATTTGATGCCTGGCAGTTCCCTACTCTCGCGTTAACGCTAGCA
TGGATGTTTTCCCAGTCACGACGTTGTAAAACGACGGCCAGTCTTAAGCGTCTCCCAGGACCATGGCCTG
ACCCCGGACCAAGTGGTGGCTATCGAGACCGGCGCCGCTACAGGGCGCGTCCCATTCGCCATTCAGGCTG
CGCAACTGTTGGGAAGGGCGATCGGTGCGGGCCTCTTCGCTATTACGCCAGCTGGCGAAAGGGGGATGTG
CTGCAAGGCGATTAAGTTGGGTAACGCCAGGGTTTTCCCAGTCACGACGTTGTAAAACGACGGCCAGTGA
GCGCGCGTAATACGACTCACTATAGGGCGAATTGGGTACCGGGCCCCCCCTCGAGGTCCTCCAGCTTTTG
TTCCCTTTAGTGAGGGTTAATTGCGCGCTTGGCGTAATCATGGTCATAGCTGTTTCCTGTGTGAAATTGT
TATCCGCTCACAATTCCACACAACATACGAGCCGGAAGCATAAAGTGTAAAGCCTGGGGTGCCTAATGAG
TGAGCTAACTCACATTAATTGCGTTGCGCTCACTGCCCGCTTTCCACCGGTGGTCTC
Features (pLannotate 1.2.2; 16 found; start..end, strand, type, name):
    143..166     +  promoter       Pc promoter (fragment): intI1 (promoter lies within the coding sequence); class 1 integron promoter
    342..398     +  CDS            GmR (fragment): gentamycin acetyltransferase; aacC1; confers resistance to gentamycin
    405..1196    +  CDS            SmR: aminoglycoside adenylyltransferase (Murphy, 1985); aadA; confers resistance to spectinomycin and streptomycin
   1289..1877    +  rep_origin     ori: high-copy-number ColE1/pMB1/pBR322/pUC origin of replication
   2060..2152    +  CDS            lacI (fragment): lac repressor; lacI; The lac repressor binds to the lac operator to inhibit transcription in E. coli. This inhibition can be relieved by adding lactose or isopropyl-β-D-thiogalactopyranoside (IPTG).
   2207..2234    -  terminator     rrnB T2 terminator: transcription terminator T2 from the E. coli rrnB gene
   2366..2409    +  terminator     rrnB T1 terminator: Escherichia coli rrnB; transcription terminator T1 from the E. coli rrnB gene
   2456..2492    -  CDS            lacZα (fragment): LacZα fragment of β-galactosidase; lacZ fragment
   2552..2570    -  rep_origin     f1 ori (fragment): f1 bacteriophage origin of replication; arrow indicates direction of (+) strand synthesis
   2575..2730    -  CDS            lacZα (fragment): LacZα fragment of β-galactosidase; lacZ fragment
   2738..2756    +  promoter       T7 promoter: promoter for bacteriophage T7 RNA polymerase
   2765..2788    -  misc_feature   MCS (fragment): pBluescript multiple cloning site
   2804..2822    -  promoter       T3 promoter: promoter for bacteriophage T3 RNA polymerase
   2867..2883    -  protein_bind   lac operator: The lac repressor binds to the lac operator to inhibit transcription in E. coli. This inhibition can be relieved by adding lactose or isopropyl-β-D-thiogalactopyranoside (IPTG). lac repressor encoded by lacI
   2891..2921    -  promoter       lac promoter: promoter for the E. coli lac operon
   2936..2957    -  protein_bind   CAP binding site: CAP binding activates transcription in the presence of cAMP. E. coli catabolite activator protein
