[The description below was written by a language model from this plasmid's Addgene catalogue record and pLannotate feature annotations shown in this document.]
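Description:
pFUS_A4B is a small (about 3 kb) bacterial cloning vector built on the Invitrogen pCR8 backbone. It was deposited as one of a set of add-on plasmids for TALEN construction. It is maintained in E. coli at high copy number through a ColE1/pUC-type origin. Selection is with spectinomycin, conferred by the aadA aminoglycoside adenylyltransferase gene (annotated SmR). Short remnants of a class 1 integron promoter and a gentamicin acetyltransferase gene lie just upstream of aadA. The rrnB T1 and T2 terminators characteristic of pCR8 lie to one side of the cloning region and help insulate it from read-through transcription.

The insert is recorded as a LacZ cassette flanked by BsaI restriction sites. The feature table shows a pBluescript-derived lacZα segment with its CAP binding site, lac promoter and lac operator, along with T3 and T7 promoters, a fragment of the multiple cloning site and a sliver of f1 origin. The f1 and lacI annotations are short fragments and are unlikely to be functional.

BsaI is a type IIS enzyme that cuts outside its recognition site. Digestion therefore releases the lacZα stuffer and leaves defined overhangs for ordered, Golden Gate-style ligation of incoming fragments. Loss of lacZα allows blue/white screening for successful assemblies. Given its pFUS name and the associated TALEN publication, the plasmid most likely serves as an intermediate array vector that receives a subset of TALE repeat modules before final assembly into a TALEN expression backbone. The record does not state the overhang sequences, the number of modules accepted or the plasmid's position in the assembly scheme.
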