Addgene plasmid #43854: pFUS_A4B
Depositing lab: Takashi Yamamoto. Depositing organization: Hiroshima University. Publication: Efficient TALEN construction and evaluation methods for human cell and animal applications. Sakuma T, Hosoi S, Woltjen K, Suzuki KI, Kashiwagi K, Wada H, Ochiai H, Miyamoto T, Kawai N, Sasakura Y, Matsuura S, Okada Y, Kawahara A, Hayashi S, Yamamoto T. Genes Cells. 2013 Feb 6. doi: 10.1111/gtc.12037. PubMed 23388034.
Backbone
  Vector backbone: pCR8
  Backbone manufacturer: Invitrogen
  Backbone size w/o insert (bp): 2447
  Total vector size (bp): 2997
Growth in bacteria
  Bacterial resistance: Spectinomycin, 50 μg/mL
  Growth temperature: 37°C
  Growth strain: DH5alpha
  Copy number: High Copy
Gene/Insert
  Gene/Insert name: LacZ + BsaI restriction sites
  Cloning method: Unknown
  Sequencing primers: 5′ pCR8_F1 (ttgatgcctggcagttccct); 3′ pCR8_R1 (cgaaccgaacaggcttatgt)
Terms and licenses: Academic/Nonprofit Terms; Industry Terms: Not Available to Industry
Depositor comments: For more information on Yamamoto TALEN Add-On Plasmids please refer to: http://www.addgene.org/TALEN/Yamamotolab/
How to cite: pFUS_A4B was a gift from Takashi Yamamoto (Addgene plasmid # 43854 ; http://n2t.net/addgene:43854 ; RRID:Addgene_43854)
