>Addgene plasmid #43854 | pFUS_A4B | addgene partial sequence | sequence record 86291 | pCR8_F1 5'-ttgatgcctggcagttccct-3'
CCAGTCACGACGTTGTAAAACGACGGCCAGTCTTAAGCGTCTCCCAGGACCATGGCCTGACCCCGGACCA
AGTGGTGGCTATCGAGACCGGCGCCGCTACAGGGCGCGTCCCATTCGCCATTCAGGCTGCGCAACTGTTG
GGAAGGGCGATCGGTGCGGGCCTCTTCGCTATTACGCCAGCTGGCGAAAGGGGGATGTGCTGCAAGGCGA
TTAAGTTGGGTAACGCCAGGGTTTTCCCAGTCACGACGTTGTAAAACGACGGCCAGTGAGCGCGCGTAAT
ACGACTCACTATAGGGCGAATTGGGTACCGGGCCCCCCCTCGAGGTCCTCCAGCTTTTGTTCCCTTTAGT
GAGGGTTAATTGCGCGCTTGGCGTAATCATGGTCATAGCTGTTTCCTGTGTGAAATTGTTATCCGCTCAC
AATTCCACACAACATACGAGCCGGAAGCATAAAGTGTAAAGCCTGGGGTGCCTAATGAGTGAGCTAACTC
ACATTAATTGCGTTGCGCTCACTGCCCGCTTTCCACCGGTGGTCTCACGGTGCAGCGGCTGTTGCCGGTG
CTGTGCCAGGACCACGAGACGTCTAGACCAGCCAGGACAGAAATGCCTCGACTTCGCTGCTACCCAAGGT
TGCCGGGTGACGCACACCGTGGAAACGGATGAAGGCACGAACCCAGTGGACATAAGCCTGTTCGGTTCGT
AAGCTGTAATGCAAGTAGCGTATGCGCTCACGCAACTGGTCCAGAACCTTGACCGAACGCAGCGGTGGTA
ACGGCGCAGTGGCGGTTTTCATGGCTTGTTATGACTGTTTTTTTGGGGTACAGTCTATGCCTCGGGCATC
CAAGCAGCAAGCGCGTTACGCCGTGGGTCGATGTTTGATGTTATGGAGCAGCAACGATGTTACGCAGCAG
GGCAGTC
